>Addgene plasmid #112469 | pZBTB9.1.0-gDNA | addgene full sequence | sequence record 230499 | Addgene NGS Result
TAGAGCTAGAAATAGCAAGTTAAAATAAGGCTAGTCCGTTATCAACTTGAAAAAGTGGCACCGAGTCGGT
GCTTTTTTGTTTTAGAGCTAGAAATAGCAAGTTAAAATAAGGCTAGTCCGTTTTTAGCGCGTGCGCCAAT
TCTGCAGACAAATGGCTCTAGAGGTACCCGTTACATAACTTACGGTAAATGGCCCGCCTGGCTGACCGCC
CAACGACCCCCGCCCATTGACGTCAATAGTAACGCCAATAGGGACTTTCCATTGACGTCAATGGGTGGAG
TATTTACGGTAAACTGCCCACTTGGCAGTACATCAAGTGTATCATATGCCAAGTACGCCCCCTATTGACG
TCAATGACGGTAAATGGCCCGCCTGGCATTGTGCCCAGTACATGACCTTATGGGACTTTCCTACTTGGCA
GTACATCTACGTATTAGTCATCGCTATTACCATGGTCGAGGTGAGCCCCACGTTCTGCTTCACTCTCCCC
ATCTCCCCCCCCTCCCCACCCCCAATTTTGTATTTATTTATTTTTTAATTATTTTGTGCAGCGATGGGGG
CGGGGSGGGGCGAGGCGGAGAGGTGCGGCGGCAGCCAATCAGAGCGGCGCGCTCCGAAAGTTTCCTTTTA
TGGCGAGGCGGCGGCGGCGGCGGCCCTATAAAAAGCGAAGCGCGCGGCGGGCGGGAGTCGCTGCGCGCTG
CCTTCGCCCCGTGCCCCGCTCCGCCGCCGCCTCGCGCCGCCCGCCCCGGCTCTGACTGACCGCGTTACTC
CCACAGGTGAGCGGGCGGGACGGCCCTTCTCCTCCGGGCTGTAATTAGCTGAGCAAGAGGTAAGGGTTTA
AGGGATGGTTGGTTGGTGGGGTATTAATGTTTAATTACCTGGAGCACCTGCCTGAAATCACTTTTTTTCA
GGTTGGACCGGTGCCACCATGGACTATAAGGACCACGACGGAGACTACAAGGATCATGATATTGATTACA
AAGACGATGACGATAAGATGGCCCCAAAGAAGAAGCGGAAGGTCGGTATCCACGGAGTCCCAGCAGCCGA
CAAGAAGTACAGCATCGGCCTGGACATCGGCACCAACTCTGTGGGCTGGGCCGTGATCACCGACGAGTAC
AAGGTGCCCAGCAAGAAATTCAAGGTGCTGGGCAACACCGACCGGCACAGCATCAAGAAGAACCTGATCG
GAGCCCTGCTGTTCGACAGCGGCGAAACAGCCGAGGCCACCCGGCTGAAGAGAACCGCCAGAAGAAGATA
CACCAGACGGAAGAACCGGATCTGCTATCTGCAAGAGATCTTCAGCAACGAGATGGCCAAGGTGGACGAC
AGCTTCTTCCACAGACTGGAAGAGTCCTTCCTGGTGGAAGAGGATAAGAAGCACGAGCGGCACCCCATCT
TCGGCAACATCGTGGACGAGGTGGCCTACCACGAGAAGTACCCCACCATCTACCACCTGAGAAAGAAACT
GGTGGACAGCACCGACAAGGCCGACCTGCGGCTGATCTATCTGGCCCTGGCCCACATGATCAAGTTCCGG
GGCCACTTCCTGATCGAGGGCGACCTGAACCCCGACAACAGCGACGTGGACAAGCTGTTCATCCAGCTGG
TGCAGACCTACAACCAGCTGTTCGAGGAAAACCCCATCAACGCCAGCGGCGTGGACGCCAAGGCCATCCT
GTCTGCCAGACTGAGCAAGAGCAGACGGCTGGAAAATCTGATCGCCCAGCTGCCCGGCGAGAAGAAGAAT
GGCCTGTTCGGAAACCTGATTGCCCTGAGCCTGGGCCTGACCCCCAACTTCAAGAGCAACTTCGACCTGG
CCGAGGATGCCAAACTGCAGCTGAGCAAGGACACCTACGACGACGACCTGGACAACCTGCTGGCCCAGAT
CGGCGACCAGTACGCCGACCTGTTTCTGGCCGCCAAGAACCTGTCCGACGCCATCCTGCTGAGCGACATC
CTGAGAGTGAACACCGAGATCACCAAGGCCCCCCTGAGCGCCTCTATGATCAAGAGATACGACGAGCACC
ACCAGGACCTGACCCTGCTGAAAGCTCTCGTGCGGCAGCAGCTGCCTGAGAAGTACAAAGAGATTTTCTT
CGACCAGAGCAAGAACGGCTACGCCGGCTACATTGACGGCGGAGCCAGCCAGGAAGAGTTCTACAAGTTC
ATCAAGCCCATCCTGGAAAAGATGGACGGCACCGAGGAACTGCTCGTGAAGCTGAACAGAGAGGACCTGC
TGCGGAAGCAGCGGACCTTCGACAACGGCAGCATCCCCCACCAGATCCACCTGGGAGAGCTGCACGCCAT
TCTGCGGCGGCAGGAAGATTTTTACCCATTCCTGAAGGACAACCGGGAAAAGATCGAGAAGATCCTGACC
TTCCGCATCCCCTACTACGTGGGCCCTCTGGCCAGGGGAAACAGCAGATTCGCCTGGATGACCAGAAAGA
GCGAGGAAACCATCACCCCCTGGAACTTCGAGGAAGTGGTGGACAAGGGCGCTTCCGCCCAGAGCTTCAT
CGAGCGGATGACCAACTTCGATAAGAACCTGCCCAACGAGAAGGTGCTGCCCAAGCACAGCCTGCTGTAC
GAGTACTTCACCGTGTATAACGAGCTGACCAAAGTGAAATACGTGACCGAGGGAATGAGAAAGCCCGCCT
TCCTGAGCGGCGAGCAGAAAAAGGCCATCGTGGACCTGCTGTTCAAGACCAACCGGAAAGTGACCGTGAA
GCAGCTGAAAGAGGACTACTTCAAGAAAATCGAGTGCTTCGACTCCGTGGAAATCTCCGGCGTGGAAGAT
CGGTTCAACGCCTCCCTGGGCACATACCACGATCTGCTGAAAATTATCAAGGACAAGGACTTCCTGGACA
ATGAGGAAAACGAGGACATTCTGGAAGATATCGTGCTGACCCTGACACTGTTTGAGGACAGAGAGATGAT
CGAGGAACGGCTGAAAACCTATGCCCACCTGTTCGACGACAAAGTGATGAAGCAGCTGAAGCGGCGGAGA
TACACCGGCTGGGGCAGGCTGAGCCGGAAGCTGATCAACGGCATCCGGGACAAGCAGTCCGGCAAGACAA
TCCTGGATTTCCTGAAGTCCGACGGCTTCGCCAACAGAAACTTCATGCAGCTGATCCACGACGACAGCCT
GACCTTTAAAGAGGACATCCAGAAAGCCCAGGTGTCCGGCCAGGGCGATAGCCTGCACGAGCACATTGCC
AATCTGGCCGGCAGCCCCGCCATTAAGAAGGGCATCCTGCAGACAGTGAAGGTGGTGGACGAGCTCGTGA
AAGTGATGGGCCGGCACAAGCCCGAGAACATCGTGATCGAAATGGCCAGAGAGAACCAGACCACCCAGAA
GGGACAGAAGAACAGCCGCGAGAGAATGAAGCGGATCGAAGAGGGCATCAAAGAGCTGGGCAGCCAGATC
CTGAAAGAACACCCCGTGGAAAACACCCAGCTGCAGAACGAGAAGCTGTACCTGTACTACCTGCAGAATG
GGCGGGATATGTACGTGGACCAGGAACTGGACATCAACCGGCTGTCCGACTACGATGTGGACCATATCGT
GCCTCAGAGCTTTCTGAAGGACGACTCCATCGACAACAAGGTGCTGACCAGAAGCGACAAGAACCGGGGC
AAGAGCGACAACGTGCCCTCCGAAGAGGTCGTGAAGAAGATGAAGAACTACTGGCGGCAGCTGCTGAACG
CCAAGCTGATTACCCAGAGAAAGTTCGACAATCTGACCAAGGCCGAGAGAGGCGGCCTGAGCGAACTGGA
TAAGGCCGGCTTCATCAAGAGACAGCTGGTGGAAACCCGGCAGATCACAAAGCACGTGGCACAGATCCTG
GACTCCCGGATGAACACTAAGTACGACGAGAATGACAAGCTGATCCGGGAAGTGAAAGTGATCACCCTGA
AGTCCAAGCTGGTGTCCGATTTCCGGAAGGATTTCCAGTTTTACAAAGTGCGCGAGATCAACAACTACCA
CCACGCCCACGACGCCTACCTGAACGCCGTCGTGGGAACCGCCCTGATCAAAAAGTACCCTAAGCTGGAA
AGCGAGTTCGTGTACGGCGACTACAAGGTGTACGACGTGCGGAAGATGATCGCCAAGAGCGAGCAGGAAA
TCGGCAAGGCTACCGCCAAGTACTTCTTCTACAGCAACATCATGAACTTTTTCAAGACCGAGATTACCCT
GGCCAACGGCGAGATCCGGAAGCGGCCTCTGATCGAGACAAACGGCGAAACCGGGGAGATCGTGTGGGAT
AAGGGCCGGGATTTTGCCACCGTGCGGAAAGTGCTGAGCATGCCCCAAGTGAATATCGTGAAAAAGACCG
AGGTGCAGACAGGCGGCTTCAGCAAAGAGTCTATCCTGCCCAAGAGGAACAGCGATAAGCTGATCGCCAG
AAAGAAGGACTGGGACCCTAAGAAGTACGGCGGCTTCGACAGCCCCACCGTGGCCTATTCTGTGCTGGTG
GTGGCCAAAGTGGAAAAGGGCAAGTCCAAGAAACTGAAGAGTGTGAAAGAGCTGCTGGGGATCACCATCA
TGGAAAGAAGCAGCTTCGAGAAGAATCCCATCGACTTTCTGGAAGCCAAGGGCTACAAAGAAGTGAAAAA
GGACCTGATCATCAAGCTGCCTAAGTACTCCCTGTTCGAGCTGGAAAACGGCCGGAAGAGAATGCTGGCC
TCTGCCGGCGAACTGCAGAAGGGAAACGAACTGGCCCTGCCCTCCAAATATGTGAACTTCCTGTACCTGG
CCAGCCACTATGAGAAGCTGAAGGGCTCCCCCGAGGATAATGAGCAGAAACAGCTGTTTGTGGAACAGCA
CAAGCACTACCTGGACGAGATCATCGAGCAGATCAGCGAGTTCTCCAAGAGAGTGATCCTGGCCGACGCT
AATCTGGACAAAGTGCTGTCCGCCTACAACAAGCACCGGGATAAGCCCATCAGAGAGCAGGCCGAGAATA
TCATCCACCTGTTTACCCTGACCAATCTGGGAGCCCCTGCCGCCTTCAAGTACTTTGACACCACCATCGA
CCGGAAGAGGTACACCAGCACCAAAGAGGTGCTGGACGCCACCCTGATCCACCAGAGCATCACCGGCCTG
TACGAGACACGGATCGACCTGTCTCAGCTGGGAGGCGACAAAAGGCCGGCGGCCACGAAAAAGGCCGGCC
AGGCAAAAAAGAAAAAGTAAGAATTCCTAGAGCTCGCTGATCAGCCTCGACTGTGCCTTCTAGTTGCCAG
CCATCTGTTGTTTGCCCCTCCCCCGTGCCTTCCTTGACCCTGGAAGGTGCCACTCCCACTGTCCTTTCCT
AATAAAATGAGGAAATTGCATCGCATTGTCTGAGTAGGTGTCATTCTATTCTGGGGGGTGGGGTGGGGCA
GGACAGCAAGGGGGAGGATTGGGAAGAGAATAGCAGGCATGCTGGGGAGCGGCCGCAGGAACCCCTAGTG
ATGGAGTTGGCCACTCCCTCTCTGCGCGCTCGCTCGCTCACTGAGGCCGGGCGACCAAAGGTCGCCCGAC
GCCCGGGCTTTGCCCGGGCGGCCTCAGTGAGCGAGCGAGCGCGCAGCTGCCTGCAGGGGCGCCTGATGCG
GTATTTTCTCCTTACGCATCTGTGCGGTATTTCACACCGCATA
[95 nt withheld, positions 5644-5738]
T
[46 nt withheld, positions 5740-5785]
C
[141 nt withheld, positions 5787-5927]
CCTTTGACGTTGGAGTCCACGTTCTTT
[37 nt withheld, positions 5955-5991]
ACTCTATCTCGGGCTATTCTTTTGATTTATAAGGGATTTTGCCGATTTCGGTCTATTGGTTAAAAAATGA
GCTGATTTAACAAAAATTTAACGCGAATTTTAACAAAATATTAACGTTTACAATTTTATGGTGCACTCTC
AGTACAATCTGCTCTGATGCCGCATAGTTAAGCCAGCCCCGACACCCGCCAACACCCGCTGACGCGCCCT
GACGGGCTTGTCTGCTCCCGGCATCCGCTTACAGACAAGCTGTGACCGTCTCCGGGAGCTGCATGTGTCA
GAGGTTTTCACCGTCATCACCGAAACGCGCGAGACGAAAGGGCCTCGTGATACGCCTATTTTTATAGGTT
AATGTCATGATAATAATGGTTTCTTAGACGTCAGGTGGCACTTTTCGGGGAAATGTGCGCGGAACCCCTA
TTTGTTTATTTTTCTAAATACATTCAAATATGTATCCGCTCATGAGACAATAACCCTGATAAATGCTTCA
ATAATATTGAAAAAGGAAGAGTATGAGTATTCAACATTTCCGTGTCGCCCTTATTCCCTTTTTTGCGGCA
TTTTGCCTTCCTGTTTTTGCTCACCCAGAAACGCTGGTGAAAGTAAAAGATGCTGAAGATCAGTTGGGTG
CACGAGTGGGTTACATCGAACTGGATCTCAACAGCGGTAAGATCCTTGAGAGTTTTCGCCCCGAAGAACG
TTTTCCAATGATGAGCACTTTTAAAGTTCTGCTATGTGGCGCGGTATTATCCCGTATTGACGCCGGGCAA
GAGCAACTCGGTCGCCGCATACACTATTCTCAGAATGACTTGGTTGAGTACTCACCAGTCACAGAAAAGC
ATCTTACGGATGGCATGACAGTAAGAGAATTATGCAGTGCTGCCATAACCATGAGTGATAACACTGCGGC
CAACTTACTTCTGACAACGATCGGAGGACCGAAGGAGCTAACCGCTTTTTTGCACAACATGGGGGATCAT
GTAACTCGCCTTGATCGTTGGGAACCGGAGCTGAATGAAGCCATACCAAACGACGAGCGTGACACCACGA
TGCCTGTAGCAATGGCAACAACGTTGCGCAAACTATTAACTGGCGAACTACTTACTCTAGCTTCCCGGCA
ACAATTAATAGACTGGATGGAGGCGGATAAAGTTGCAGGACCACTTCTGCGCTCGGCCCTTCCGGCTGGC
TGGTTTATTGCTGATAAATCTGGAGCCGGTGAGCGTGGAAGCCGCGGTATCATTGCAGCACTGGGGCCAG
ATGGTAAGCCCTCCCGTATCGTAGTTATCTACACGACGGGGAGTCAGGCAACTATGGATGAACGAAATAG
ACAGATCGCTGAGATAGGTGCCTCACTGATTAAGCATTGGTAACTGTCAGACCAAGTTTACTCATATATA
CTTTAGATTGATTTAAAACTTCATTTTTAATTTAAAAGGATCTAGGTGAAGATCCTTTTTGATAATCTCA
TGACCAAAATCCCTTAACGTGAGTTTTCGTTCCACTGAGCGTCAGACCCCGTAGAAAAGATCAAAGGATC
TTCTTGAGATCCTTTTTTTCTGCGCGTAATCTGCTGCTTGCAAACAAAAAAACCACCGCTACCAGCGGTG
GTTTGTTTGCCGGATCAAGAGCTACCAACTCTTTTTCCGAAGGTAACTGGCTTCAGCAGAGCGCAGATAC
CAAATACTGTTCTTCTAGTGTAGCCGTAGTTAGGCCACCACTTCAAGAACTCTGTAGCACCGCCTACATA
CCTCGCTCTGCTAATCCTGTTACCAGTGGCTGCTGCCAGTGGCGATAAGTCGTGTCTTACCGGGTTGGAC
TCAAGACGATAGTTACCGGATAAGGCGCAGCGGTCGGGCTGAACGGGGGGTTCGTGCACACAGCCCAGCT
TGGAGCGAACGACCTACACCGAACTGAGATACCTACAGCGTGAGCTATGAGAAAGCGCCACGCTTCCCGA
AGGGAGAAAGGCGGACAGGTATCCGGTAAGCGGCAGGGTCGGAACAGGAGAGCGCACGAGGGAGCTTCCA
GGGGGAAACGCCTGGTATCTTTATAGTCCTGTCGGGTTTCGCCACCTCTGACTTGAGCGTCGATTTTTGT
GATGCTCGTCAGGGGGGCGGAGCCTATGGAAAAACGCCAGCAACGCGGCCTTTTTACGGTTCCTGGCCTT
TTGCTGGCCTTTTGCTCACATGTGAGGGCCTATTTCCCATGATTCCTTCATATTTGCATATACGATACAA
GGCTGTTAGAGAGATAATTGGAATTAATTTGACTGTAAACACAAAGATATTAGTACAAAATACGTGACGT
AGAAAGTAATAATTTCTTGGGTAGTTTGCAGTTTTAAAATTATGTTTTAAAATGGACTATCATATGCTTA
CCGTAACTTGAAAGTATTTCGATTTCTTGGCTTTATATATCTTGTGGAAAGGACGAAACACCGGCAGTCA
CTTGTAAGTCCAGGTTT
Features (pLannotate 1.2.2; 19 found; start..end, strand, type, name):
     79..122     +  misc_RNA       gRNA scaffold (fragment): guide RNA scaffold for the Streptococcus pyogenes CRISPR/Cas9 system
    169..454     +  enhancer       CMV enhancer: human cytomegalovirus immediate early enhancer; contains an 18-bp deletion relative to the standard CMV enhancer
    456..570     +  promoter       chicken β-actin promoter (fragment): contains a 21-bp deletion relative to the standard chicken β-actin promoter
    557..683     +  promoter       chicken β-actin promoter (fragment): contains a 21-bp deletion relative to the standard chicken β-actin promoter
    684..911     +  intron         hybrid intron: hybrid between chicken β-actin (CBA) and minute virus of mice (MMV) introns (Gray et al., 2011)
   1049..2650    +  CDS            Cas9(N): N-terminal portion of Streptococcus pyogenes Cas9 (Zetsche et al., 2015)
   2651..5149    +  CDS            Cas9(C): C-terminal portion of Streptococcus pyogenes Cas9 (Zetsche et al., 2015)
   5150..5197    +  CDS            nucleoplasmin NLS: bipartite nuclear localization signal from nucleoplasmin
   5231..5342    +  polyA_signal   bGH poly(A) signal: bovine growth hormone polyadenylation signal
   5447..5587    +  repeat_region  AAV2 ITR: inverted terminal repeat of adeno-associated virus serotype 2 inverted
   5592..5643    -  misc_feature   bom (fragment): basis of mobility region from pBR322
   5662..6117    +  rep_origin     f1 ori (sequence partly withheld): f1 bacteriophage origin of replication; arrow indicates direction of (+) strand synthesis
   6118..6167    -  misc_feature   bom (fragment): basis of mobility region from pBR322
   6269..6304    -  CDS            rop (fragment): Rop protein, which maintains plasmids at low copy number; rop
   6399..6503    +  promoter       AmpR promoter: bla
   6504..7364    +  CDS            AmpR: β-lactamase; bla; confers resistance to ampicillin, carbenicillin, and related antibiotics
   7535..8123    +  rep_origin     ori: high-copy-number ColE1/pMB1/pBR322/pUC origin of replication
   8185..8425    +  promoter       U6 promoter: RNA polymerase III promoter for human U6 snRNA
   8455..72      +  misc_RNA       gRNA scaffold (across the origin): guide RNA scaffold for the Streptococcus pyogenes CRISPR/Cas9 system
