[The description below was written by a language model from this plasmid's Addgene catalogue record and pLannotate feature annotations shown in this document.]
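Description:
pZBTB9.1.0-gDNA is a mammalian CRISPR expression plasmid built on the pX330 backbone that delivers both Streptococcus pyogenes Cas9 and a single guide RNA directed against the human transcription factor gene ZBTB9 (also known as ZNF919). It is maintained in E. coli as a high-copy plasmid through a ColE1/pUC-type origin and selected with ampicillin via the β-lactamase gene. An f1 phage origin is also present, and a single AAV2 inverted terminal repeat is annotated downstream of the Cas9 cassette. Short bom and rop fragments are also annotated in the backbone.

The plasmid carries two expression units. A human U6 RNA polymerase III promoter drives the guide RNA, which consists of a 20-nucleotide ZBTB9-targeting spacer fused to the S. pyogenes gRNA scaffold. The spacer was inserted between two BbsI sites that were destroyed by cloning, and the depositor notes that the PAM listed alongside the target is not part of the plasmid. The scaffold annotation spans the numbering origin of the circular sequence. Cas9 is expressed from a hybrid promoter made up of the CMV enhancer, the chicken β-actin promoter and a hybrid intron. The annotation software splits the coding sequence into N- and C-terminal portions, but these are contiguous and form one full-length open reading frame. It ends in a bipartite nucleoplasmin nuclear localisation signal and is followed by the bovine growth hormone polyadenylation signal.

Transfected into human cells, the plasmid should produce a Cas9 cut at the ZBTB9 locus. The depositor states that it is to be used with a companion plasmid, pZBTB9-donor, implying homology-directed modification of the endogenous gene, although the record does not describe what the donor introduces.
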