Addgene plasmid #112469: pZBTB9.1.0-gDNA
Purpose: CRISPR plasmid for expression of Cas9 and gRNA targeting human transcription factor ZBTB9
Depositing lab: Kevin White.
Backbone
  Vector backbone: pX330
  Backbone manufacturer: Zhang lab (Addgene plasmid ID: 42230)
  Vector type: Mammalian Expression, CRISPR
Growth in bacteria
  Bacterial resistance: Ampicillin, 100 μg/mL
  Growth temperature: 37°C
  Growth strain: DH5alpha
  Copy number: High Copy
Gene/Insert
  Gene/Insert name: ZBTB9
  gRNA/shRNA sequence: GCAGTCACTTGTAAGTCCAG TGG
  Species: H. sapiens (human)
  Entrez Gene: ZBTB9 (a.k.a. ZNF919)
  Cloning method: Restriction Enzyme; 5′ cloning site BbsI (destroyed during cloning); 3′ cloning site BbsI (destroyed during cloning)
  Sequencing primers: 5′ hU6-F (5'-GAGGGCCTATTTCCCATGATT-3')
Terms and licenses: Academic/Nonprofit Terms; Industry Terms: Not Available to Industry
Depositor comments: gRNA sequence listed includes 20 nucleotide target sequence, followed by the uncloned PAM sequence. The PAM sequence is not present in the plasmid. Use with plasmid pZBTB9-donor.
How to cite: pZBTB9.1.0-gDNA was a gift from Kevin White (Addgene plasmid # 112469 ; http://n2t.net/addgene:112469 ; RRID:Addgene_112469)
